Addgene plasmid #100386: pCMV_mEm_4GS_LF82_783
Purpose: Mammalian expression of E. coli LF82_783 CDS fused to mEmerald
Depositing lab: Alan Huett. Depositing organization: University of Nottingham. Publication: A multi-phenotypic imaging screen to identify bacterial effectors by exogenous expression in a HeLa cell line. Collins A, Huett A. Sci Data. 2018 May 15;5:180081. doi: 10.1038/sdata.2018.81. PubMed 29762554.
Backbone
  Vector backbone: pCMV
  Backbone size w/o insert (bp): 4502
  Vector type: Mammalian Expression
Growth in bacteria
  Bacterial resistance: Ampicillin, 100 μg/mL
  Growth temperature: 37°C
  Growth strain: XL1 Blue
  Copy number: High Copy
Gene/Insert
  Gene/Insert name: LF82_783
  Insert size (bp): 483
  Promoter: CMV
  Tag / fusion protein: mEmerald (N terminal on backbone)
  Cloning method: Ligation Independent Cloning
  Sequencing primers: 5′ ACTTCTGCTCTAAAAGCTGCGG; 3′ CACTGCATTCTAGTTGTGGTTTGTC
Terms and licenses: Academic/Nonprofit Terms; Industry Terms: Not Available to Industry
How to cite: pCMV_mEm_4GS_LF82_783 was a gift from Alan Huett (Addgene plasmid # 100386 ; http://n2t.net/addgene:100386 ; RRID:Addgene_100386)
