[The description below was written by a language model from this plasmid's Addgene catalogue record and pLannotate feature annotations shown in this document.]
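Description:
pCMV_mEm_4GS_LF82_783 is a mammalian expression plasmid built on a pCMV backbone for producing the Escherichia coli LF82_783 coding sequence as a fusion to the green fluorescent protein mEmerald. It is maintained in E. coli through a high-copy ColE1/pUC-type origin and selected with ampicillin via the β-lactamase gene and its native promoter. The annotated sequence (4,985 nt, consistent with the stated backbone plus a 483 bp insert) also carries pUC/pBR322-derived remnants, including the lac promoter, operator and CAP site and fragments of lacI, lacZα, rop and bom. These appear to be backbone leftovers rather than functional parts of the expression unit. No mammalian selection marker is annotated.

The expression cassette consists of the human cytomegalovirus immediate-early enhancer and promoter, followed by a modified SV40 intron that provides splice donor and acceptor sites, then the mEmerald open reading frame and, further downstream, an SV40 polyadenylation signal. The bacterial insert itself was not recognised by the automated annotation. It presumably occupies the unannotated interval between the end of mEmerald and the poly(A) signal, in keeping with the catalogue entry placing mEmerald at the N terminus. The "4GS" in the name suggests a glycine-serine linker between the tag and the insert, though the record does not describe it. The insert was introduced by ligation-independent cloning.

According to the record, the plasmid belongs to a study that screened for bacterial effectors by exogenous expression in HeLa cells with multi-phenotypic imaging. The fluorescent tag allows localisation of the fusion protein and identification of expressing cells. The function of LF82_783 is not stated.
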