Features (pLannotate 1.2.2; 16 found; start..end, strand, type, name):
      8..28      -  misc_feature   MCS (fragment): pUC18/19 multiple cloning site
     27..330     +  enhancer       CMV enhancer: human cytomegalovirus immediate early enhancer
    331..534     +  promoter       CMV promoter: human cytomegalovirus (CMV) immediate early promoter
    672..768     +  intron         SV40 intron: modified SV40 intron with splice donor and acceptor sites
    829..1545    +  CDS            mEmerald: mEmerald is a basic (constitutively fluorescent) green fluorescent protein published in 1998, derived from Aequorea victoria. It is reported to be a very rapidly-maturing monomer with moderate acid sensitivity.
   2124..2258    -  polyA_signal   SV40 poly(A) signal: SV40 polyadenylation signal
   2393..2409    -  protein_bind   lac operator: The lac repressor binds to the lac operator to inhibit transcription in E. coli. This inhibition can be relieved by adding lactose or isopropyl-β-D-thiogalactopyranoside (IPTG). lac repressor encoded by lacI
   2417..2447    -  promoter       lac promoter: promoter for the E. coli lac operon
   2462..2483    -  protein_bind   CAP binding site: CAP binding activates transcription in the presence of cAMP. E. coli catabolite activator protein
   2496..2588    -  CDS            lacI (fragment): lac repressor; lacI; The lac repressor binds to the lac operator to inhibit transcription in E. coli. This inhibition can be relieved by adding lactose or isopropyl-β-D-thiogalactopyranoside (IPTG).
   2771..3359    -  rep_origin     ori: high-copy-number ColE1/pMB1/pBR322/pUC origin of replication
   3530..4390    -  CDS            AmpR: β-lactamase; bla; confers resistance to ampicillin, carbenicillin, and related antibiotics
   4391..4495    -  promoter       AmpR promoter: bla
   4590..4625    +  CDS            rop (fragment): Rop protein, which maintains plasmids at low copy number; rop
   4727..4826    +  misc_feature   bom (fragment): basis of mobility region from pBR322
   4832..2       -  CDS            lacZα (fragment) (across the origin): LacZα fragment of β-galactosidase; lacZ fragment
>Addgene plasmid #100386 | pCMV_mEm_4GS_LF82_783 | addgene full sequence | sequence record 209721 | Addgene NGS Result
GAGTTCGAGCTTGCATGCCTGCAGGTCGTTACATAACTTACGGTAAATGGCCCGCCTGGCTGACCGCCCA
ACGACCCCCGCCCATTGACGTCAATAATGACGTATGTTCCCATAGTAACGCCAATAGGGACTTTCCATTG
ACGTCAATGGGTGGAGTATTTACGGTAAACTGCCCACTTGGCAGTACATCAAGTGTATCATATGCCAAGT
ACGCCCCCTATTGACGTCAATGACGGTAAATGGCCCGCCTGGCATTATGCCCAGTACATGACCTTATGGG
ACTTTCCTACTTGGCAGTACATCTACGTATTAGTCATCGCTATTACCATGGTGATGCGGTTTTGGCAGTA
CATCAATGGGCGTGGATAGCGGTTTGACTCACGGGGATTTCCAAGTCTCCACCCCATTGACGTCAATGGG
AGTTTGTTTTGGCACCAAAATCAACGGGACTTTCCAAAATGTCGTAACAACTCCGCCCCATTGACGCAAA
TGGGCGGTAGGCGTGTACGGTGGGAGGTCTATATAAGCAGAGCTCGTTTAGTGAACCGTCAGATCGCCTG
GAGACGCCATCCACGCTGTTTTGACCTCCATAGAAGACACCGGGACCGATCCAGCCTCCGGACTCTAGAG
GATCCGGTACTAGAGGAACTGAAAAACCAGAAAGTTAACTGGTAAGTTTAGTCTTTTTGTCTTTTATTTC
AGGTCCCGGATCCGGTGGTGGTGCAAATCAAAGAACTGCTCCTCAGTGGATGTTGCCTTTACTTCTAGGC
CTGTACGGAAGTGTTACTTCTGCTCTAAAAGCTGCGGAATTGTACCCGCGGGCCCACCATGGTGAGCAAG
GGCGAGGAGCTGTTCACCGGGGTGGTGCCCATCCTGGTCGAGCTGGACGGCGACGTAAACGGCCACAAGT
TCAGCGTGTCCGGCGAGGGCGAGGGCGATGCCACCTACGGCAAGCTGACCCTGAAGTTCATCTGCACCAC
CGGCAAGCTGCCCGTGCCCTGGCCCACCCTCGTGACCACCTTGACCTACGGCGTGCAGTGCTTCGCCCGC
TACCCCGACCACATGAAGCAGCACGACTTCTTCAAGTCCGCCATGCCCGAAGGCTACGTCCAGGAGCGCA
CCATCTTCTTCAAGGACGACGGCAACTACAAGACCCGCGCCGAGGTGAAGTTCGAGGGCGACACCCTGGT
GAACCGCATCGAGCTGAAGGGCATCGACTTCAAGGAGGACGGCAACATCCTGGGGCACAAGCTGGAGTAC
AACTACAACAGCCACAAGGTCTATATCACCGCCGACAAGCAGAAGAACGGCATCAAGGTGAACTTCAAGA
CCCGCCACAACATCGAGGACGGCAGCGTGCAGCTCGCCGACCACTACCAGCAGAACACCCCCATCGGCGA
CGGCCCCGTGCTGCTGCCCGACAACCACTACCTGAGCACCCAGTCCAAGCTGAGCAAAGACCCCAACGAG
AAGCGCGATCACATGGTCCTGCTGGAGTTCGTGACCGCCGCCGGGATCACTCTCGGCATGGACGAGCTGT
ACAAGCGAATTGGTGGAGGGGGCGGTTCCGGTGGCGGAGGTTCCCGAATTCGTCGACGGAGATCTGATAT
GGAAGAACTTCACTTTGTTTACATCAATGCAAATGGTCGTATCGGTGTTCACTCAATACAGAGCATCAGT
TATAGCGAAAATCACATACAGGGCATTTGTAAGAACACCGATCGAATAAAAACCTTCCGAAAAGACCGCA
TTCTTAAACAATACGATTCACAAGAACAAGCCATTCAGGAATGCGCGTCATTCCTCCCCGAAAACTACTC
ACATCTCACTAAGCAGTCAGGTCCGAAAAAAAATACATTCGATGTGTGTTTCACCGGATTTAAGAAAGCA
GATAAAGAAAGGTTGGTTGATAAGGCGAATGAACAAGGATTAACGGTAAGAACATCTGTAACCCAAAACC
TTCAGATGCTCTGTTGCGGTTACAATGCAGGCCCATCAAAAGTATCGGCAGCCAGGATGAAAGGCACTAT
CATCATAGATGAGCCTGGCTTTATACATTTTCTTGAAACGGGTGAGATCCCAGATGAATGAATCGGTACC
CTCGAGAAGCTTGCGGCCGCGGGGATCCAGACATGATAAGATACATTGATGAGTTTGGACAAACCACAAC
TAGAATGCAGTGAAAAAAATGCTTTATTTGTGAAATTTGTGATGCTATTGCTTTATTTGTAACCATTATA
AGCTGCAATAAACAAGTTAACAACAACAATTGCATTCATTTTATGTTTCAGGTTCAGGGGGAGGTGTGGG
AGGTTTTTTCGGATCCTCTAGAGTCGATCTGCAGGCATGCTAGCTTGGCGTAATCATGGTCATAGCTGTT
TCCTGTGTGAAATTGTTATCCGCTCACAATTCCACACAACATACGAGCCGGAAGCATAAAGTGTAAAGCC
TGGGGTGCCTAATGAGTGAGCTAACTCACATTAATTGCGTTGCGCTCACTGCCCGCTTTCCAGTCGGGAA
ACCTGTCGTGCCAGCTGCATTAATGAATCGGCCAACGCGCGGGGAGAGGCGGTTTGCGTATTGGGCGCTC
TTCCGCTTCCTCGCTCACTGACTCGCTGCGCTCGGTCGTTCGGCTGCGGCGAGCGGTATCAGCTCACTCA
AAGGCGGTAATACGGTTATCCACAGAATCAGGGGATAACGCAGGAAAGAACATGTGAGCAAAAGGCCAGC
AAAAGGCCAGGAACCGTAAAAAGGCCGCGTTGCTGGCGTTTTTCCATAGGCTCCGCCCCCCTGACGAGCA
TCACAAAAATCGACGCTCAAGTCAGAGGTGGCGAAACCCGACAGGACTATAAAGATACCAGGCGTTTCCC
CCTGGAAGCTCCCTCGTGCGCTCTCCTGTTCCGACCCTGCCGCTTACCGGATACCTGTCCGCCTTTCTCC
CTTCGGGAAGCGTGGCGCTTTCTCATAGCTCACGCTGTAGGTATCTCAGTTCGGTGTAGGTCGTTCGCTC
CAAGCTGGGCTGTGTGCACGAACCCCCCGTTCAGCCCGACCGCTGCGCCTTATCCGGTAACTATCGTCTT
GAGTCCAACCCGGTAAGACACGACTTATCGCCACTGGCAGCAGCCACTGGTAACAGGATTAGCAGAGCGA
GGTATGTAGGCGGTGCTACAGAGTTCTTGAAGTGGTGGCCTAACTACGGCTACACTAGAAGAACAGTATT
TGGTATCTGCGCTCTGCTGAAGCCAGTTACCTTCGGAAAAAGAGTTGGTAGCTCTTGATCCGGCAAACAA
ACCACCGCTGGTAGCGGTGGTTTTTTTGTTTGCAAGCAGCAGATTACGCGCAGAAAAAAAGGATCTCAAG
AAGATCCTTTGATCTTTTCTACGGGGTCTGACGCTCAGTGGAACGAAAACTCACGTTAAGGGATTTTGGT
CATGAGATTATCAAAAAGGATCTTCACCTAGATCCTTTTAAATTAAAAATGAAGTTTTAAATCAATCTAA
AGTATATATGAGTAAACTTGGTCTGACAGTTACCAATGCTTAATCAGTGAGGCACCTATCTCAGCGATCT
GTCTATTTCGTTCATCCATAGTTGCCTGACTCCCCGTCGTGTAGATAACTACGATACGGGAGGGCTTACC
ATCTGGCCCCAGTGCTGCAATGATACCGCGAGACCCACGCTCACCGGCTCCAGATTTATCAGCAATAAAC
CAGCCAGCCGGAAGGGCCGAGCGCAGAAGTGGTCCTGCAACTTTATCCGCCTCCATCCAGTCTATTAATT
GTTGCCGGGAAGCTAGAGTAAGTAGTTCGCCAGTTAATAGTTTGCGCAACGTTGTTGCCATTGCTACAGG
CATCGTGGTGTCACGCTCGTCGTTTGGTATGGCTTCATTCAGCTCCGGTTCCCAACGATCAAGGCGAGTT
ACATGATCCCCCATGTTGTGCAAAAAAGCGGTTAGCTCCTTCGGTCCTCCGATCGTTGTCAGAAGTAAGT
TGGCCGCAGTGTTATCACTCATGGTTATGGCAGCACTGCATAATTCTCTTACTGTCATGCCATCCGTAAG
ATGCTTTTCTGTGACTGGTGAGTACTCAACCAAGTCATTCTGAGAATAGTGTATGCGGCGACCGAGTTGC
TCTTGCCCGGCGTCAATACGGGATAATACCGCGCCACATAGCAGAACTTTAAAAGTGCTCATCATTGGAA
AACGTTCTTCGGGGCGAAAACTCTCAAGGATCTTACCGCTGTTGAGATCCAGTTCGATGTAACCCACTCG
TGCACCCAACTGATCTTCAGCATCTTTTACTTTCACCAGCGTTTCTGGGTGAGCAAAAACAGGAAGGCAA
AATGCCGCAAAAAAGGGAATAAGGGCGACACGGAAATGTTGAATACTCATACTCTTCCTTTTTCAATATT
ATTGAAGCATTTATCAGGGTTATTGTCTCATGAGCGGATACATATTTGAATGTATTTAGAAAAATAAACA
AATAGGGGTTCCGCGCACATTTCCCCGAAAAGTGCCACCTGACGTCTAAGAAACCATTATTATCATGACA
TTAACCTATAAAAATAGGCGTATCACGAGGCCCTTTCGTCTCGCGCGTTTCGGTGATGACGGTGAAAACC
TCTGACACATGCAGCTCCCGGAGACGGTCACAGCTTGTCTGTAAGCGGATGCCGGGAGCAGACAAGCCCG
TCAGGGCGCGTCAGCGGGTGTTGGCGGGTGTCGGGGCTGGCTTAACTATGCGGCATCAGAGCAGATTGTA
CTGAGAGTGCACCATATGCGGTGTGAAATACCGCACAGATGCGTAAGGAGAAAATACCGCATCAGGCGCC
ATTCGCCATTCAGGCTGCGCAACTGTTGGGAAGGGCGATCGGTGCGGGCCTCTTCGCTATTACGCCAGCT
GGCGAAAGGGGGATGTGCTGCAAGGCGATTAAGTTGGGTAACGCCAGGGTTTTCCCAGTCACGACGTTGT
AAAACGACGGCCAGT
