>Addgene plasmid #100386 | pCMV_mEm_4GS_LF82_783 | depositor partial sequence | sequence record 183706 | Sequence across LF82 gene insert region
TTCGGTGGCGGAGGTTCCCGAATTCGTCGACGGAGATCTGATATGGAAGAACTTCACTTTGTTTACATCA
ATGCAAATGGTCGTATCGGTGTTCACTCAATACAGAGCATCAGTTATAGCGAAAATCACATACAGGGCAT
TTGTAAGAACACCGATCGAATAAAAACCTTCCGAAAAGACCGCATTCTTAAACAATACGATTCACAAGAA
CAAGCCATTCAGGAATGCGCGTCATTCCTCCCCGAAAACTACTCACATCTCACTAAGCAGTCAGGTCCGA
AAAAAAATACATTCGATGTGTGTTTCACCGGATTTAAGAAAGCAGATAAAGAAAGGTTGGTTGATAAGGC
GAATGAACAAGGATTAACGGTAAGAACATCTGTAACCCAAAACCTTCAGATGCTCTGTTGCGGTTACAAT
GCAGGCCCATCAAAAGTATCGGCAGCCAGGATGAAAGGCACTATCATCATAGATGAGCCTGGCTTTATAC
ATTTTCTTGAAACGGGTGAGATCCCAGATGAATGAATCGGTACCCTCGAGAAGCTTGCGGCCGCGGGGAT
CCAGACATGATAAGATACATTGATGAGTTTGGACAAACCACAACTAGAATGCAGTGAAAAAAATGCTTTA
TTTGTGAAATTTGTGATGCTATTGCTTTATTTGTAACCATTATAAGCTGCAATAAACAAGTTAACAACAA
CAATTGCATTCATTTTATGTTTCAGGTTCAGGGGGAGGTGTGGGAGGTTTTTTCGGATCCTCTAGAGTCG
ATCTGCAGCATGCTAGCTTGGCGTAATCATGGTCATAGCTGTTTCCTGTGTGAAATTGTTATCCGCTCAC
AATTCCACACAACATACGAGCCGGAAGCATAAAGTGTAAAGCCTGGGGGTGCCTAATGAGTGAGCTAAAC
TCACA
